Addgene plasmid #242636: M92
Purpose: lower MYC expression
Depositing lab: Alain Nepveu. Depositing organization: McGill University. Publication: The function of MYC in base excision repair protects against RAS-induced senescence. Faraco CCF, Zhu W, Fortier AM, Ramdzan ZM, Vickridge E, Ong V, Goudreau F, Djerir B, Bellemare J, Gu S, Zhang H, Carroll BL, Krishnan SS, Leduy L, Guarne A, Park M, Marechal A, Nepveu A. Nucleic Acids Res. 2025 Jul 19;53(14):gkaf706. doi: 10.1093/nar/gkaf706. PubMed 40737085.
Backbone
  Vector backbone: pCF806
  Vector type: Mammalian Expression
Growth in bacteria
  Bacterial resistance: Ampicillin, 100 μg/mL
  Growth temperature: 37°C
  Growth strain: NEB Stable
  Copy number: High Copy
Gene/Insert
  Gene/Insert name: KKKK-V5-MYC
  Species: H. sapiens (human)
  Entrez Gene: MYC (a.k.a. MRTL, MYCC, bHLHe39, c-Myc)
  Tag / fusion protein: V5 (N terminal on insert)
  Cloning method: Gene Synthesis
Terms and licenses: Academic/Nonprofit Terms; Industry Terms: Not Available to Industry
Depositor comments: 5' Cloning Site: BamH1, 3' Cloning Site: SceI
How to cite: M92 was a gift from Alain Nepveu (Addgene plasmid # 242636 ; http://n2t.net/addgene:242636 ; RRID:Addgene_242636)
