[The description below was written by a language model from this plasmid's Addgene catalogue record and pLannotate feature annotations shown in this document.]
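Description:
M92 is a 10.6 kb plasmid built on the pCF806 backbone. It is catalogued as a mammalian expression vector, but its feature table shows the architecture of a third-generation, self-inactivating HIV-1 lentiviral transfer vector. A CMV enhancer/promoter fused to a truncated 5' LTR drives the viral genomic transcript, followed by the Ψ packaging signal, a gag fragment, the RRE for Rev-dependent nuclear export, and the cPPT/CTS. A WPRE, a ΔU3 3' LTR and a bGH polyadenylation signal close the cassette. In bacteria the plasmid is maintained by a high-copy ColE1/pUC origin and selected with ampicillin through β-lactamase.

The payload is human MYC produced by gene synthesis, carrying an N-terminal V5 epitope tag and named KKKK-V5-MYC. The record does not explain what the KKKK element represents. The MYC coding sequence lies just downstream of a TRE3GV Tet-responsive promoter, which spans the numbering origin of the circular map, so expression should depend on doxycycline. The vector is an all-in-one Tet-On design. A separate EF-1α core promoter drives a bicistronic transcript encoding puromycin N-acetyltransferase and, through an EMCV IRES, the reverse tetracycline transactivator rtTA3. Transduced cells can therefore be selected with puromycin and already carry the activator needed for induction. A 3' miR-30a flanking fragment sits after the MYC insert and is probably left over from an shRNA-type parent backbone.

The stated purpose is "lower MYC expression", which suggests a variant giving reduced levels of tagged MYC compared with related constructs, although the mechanism is not recorded. The associated work concerns the role of MYC in base excision repair and RAS-induced senescence.
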