Features (pLannotate 1.2.2; 27 found; start..end, strand, type, name):
     85..1341    +  CDS            MYC: MYC_HUMAN - Also known as BHLHE39. Experimental evidence at protein level: Swiss-Prot protein existence level 1. Transcription factor that binds DNA in a non-specific manner, yet also specifically recognizes the core sequence 5'-CAC[GA]TG-3'. Activates the transcription of growth-related genes. Binds to the VEGFA promoter, promoting VEGFA production and subsequent sprouting angiogenesis (PubMed:24940000). Regulator of somatic reprogramming, controls self-renewal of embryonic stem cells. Functions with TAF6L to activate target gene expression through RNA polymerase II pause release (By similari
   1499..1593    +  ncRNA          3' miR-30a (fragment): sequence downstream of the 71-nt precursor of the human miR-30a microRNA (Zeng et al., 2002) miRNA
   1627..1645    +  CDS            small t antigen (fragment): SV40 (simian virus 40) small t antigen
   1671..1882    +  promoter       EF-1α core promoter: core promoter for human elongation factor EF-1α
   1907..2506    +  CDS            PuroR (fragment): puromycin N-acetyltransferase; pac from Streptomyces; confers resistance to puromycin
   2529..3101    +  misc_feature   IRES: internal ribosome entry site (IRES) of the encephalomyocarditis virus (EMCV)
   3124..3812    +  CDS            rtTA3 (fragment): reverse tetracycline transactivator 3 activates expression from Tet-responsive promoters in the presence of doxycycline
   3742..3852    +  CDS            VP48: 3 tandem repeats of the minimal activation domain of herpes simplex virus VP16 (Cheng et al., 2013)
   3881..4469    +  misc_feature   WPRE: woodchuck hepatitis virus posttranscriptional regulatory element
   4520..4539    +  misc_feature   cPPT/CTS (fragment): central polypurine tract and central termination sequence of HIV-1
   4541..4774    +  LTR            3' LTR (ΔU3): self-inactivating 3' long terminal repeat (LTR) from HIV-1
   4806..5030    +  polyA_signal   bGH poly(A) signal: bovine growth hormone polyadenylation signal
   5034..5053    +  promoter       SV40 promoter (fragment): SV40 enhancer and early promoter
   5074..5124    -  CDS            lacI (fragment): lac repressor; lacI; The lac repressor binds to the lac operator to inhibit transcription in E. coli. This inhibition can be relieved by adding lactose or isopropyl-β-D-thiogalactopyranoside (IPTG).
   5307..5895    -  rep_origin     ori: high-copy-number ColE1/pMB1/pBR322/pUC origin of replication
   6066..6926    -  CDS            AmpR: β-lactamase; bla; confers resistance to ampicillin, carbenicillin, and related antibiotics
   6927..7031    -  promoter       AmpR promoter: bla
   7090..7142    -  misc_feature   bom (fragment): basis of mobility region from pBR322
   7291..7670    +  enhancer       CMV enhancer: human cytomegalovirus immediate early enhancer
   7671..7870    +  promoter       CMV promoter: human cytomegalovirus (CMV) immediate early promoter
   7888..8068    +  LTR            5' LTR (truncated): truncated 5' long terminal repeat (LTR) from HIV-1
   8115..8240    +  misc_feature   HIV-1 Ψ: packaging signal of human immunodeficiency virus type 1
   8224..8587    +  CDS            HIV-1 gag (fragment): gag protein from human immunodeficiency virus 1; gag
   8733..8966    +  misc_feature   RRE: The Rev response element (RRE) of HIV-1 allows for Rev-dependent mRNA export from the nucleus to the cytoplasm.
   9343..9443    +  CDS            Rev (fragment): human immunodeficiency virus 1 (HIV-1) Rev protein; rev; enhances nuclear export of unspliced and incompletely spliced viral mRNAs
   9493..9610    +  misc_feature   cPPT/CTS: central polypurine tract and central termination sequence of HIV-1
  10262..10611   +  promoter       TRE3GV promoter: 3rd-generation Tet-responsive promoter that can be activated by binding of Tet-On® 3G, optimized for retroviral and lentiviral vectors
>Addgene plasmid #242636 | M92 | addgene full sequence | sequence record 486367 | Addgene NGS Result
GGATCCACCATGGGGAAGCCTATCCCAAATCCACTGTTGGGCTTGGACAGTACCGGCAGCGGAAAAAAAA
AAAAATCTGGATCAATGCCGCTTAACGTGTCTTTCACTAACCGAAATTACGATCTTGACTACGATTCCGT
CCAGCCTTATTTCTATTGTGACGAAGAGGAAAACTTTTACCAGCAGCAGCAGCAGAGCGAGCTTCAGCCT
CCAGCCCCCTCCGAAGATATCTGGAAGAAGTTCGAGTTGCTGCCTACCCCCCCCCTTAGTCCTTCTCGAC
GGTCTGGTCTCTGTTCCCCATCCTATGTTGCAGTGACTCCATTTTCACTCCGCGGGGACAATGACGGTGG
AGGTGGCAGCTTCTCAACGGCGGATCAGTTAGAGATGGTCACTGAACTGCTTGGGGGCGATATGGTGAAC
CAGAGTTTCATTTGCGACCCCGACGACGAGACTTTTATCAAAAATATCATTATTCAGGATTGCATGTGGT
CCGGCTTTTCCGCAGCTGCGAAGCTCGTGTCAGAGAAGTTAGCTTCTTACCAGGCCGCACGGAAGGATAG
CGGATCTCCGAACCCGGCTAGGGGTCACTCTGTGTGTTCTACCAGCTCATTGTACCTTCAGGACCTTAGC
GCTGCCGCTAGCGAGTGCATTGACCCTTCCGTGGTGTTTCCATACCCCCTTAACGACTCAAGTTCACCCA
AAAGTTGCGCCTCCCAGGACTCTAGTGCTTTTAGTCCTAGTAGTGACAGTTTACTCTCCTCCACTGAGAG
CTCAGACTCAGAAGAGGAACAAGAAGACGAGGAGGAGATCGATGTTGTCTCCGTCGAGAAGCGCCAAGCG
CCCGGCAAACGATCCGAATCAGGGAGCCCTAGTGCAGGTGGTCACAGTAAACCGCCTCATTCACCTCTCG
TCCTGAAACGATGCCATGTAAGTACACATCAGCACAACTATGCGGCACCGCCAAGTACCAGAAAGGATTA
TCCTGCTGCAAAAAGAGTCAAACTGGATTCAGTCCGCGTTCTTAGGCAAATCTCTAATAATCGCAAGTGT
ACCTCACCCCGGTCTAGTGACACAGAGGAGAATGTCAAGAGAAGGACTCACAATGTGTTGGAACGGCAGC
GAAGAAACGAGCTTAAACGCAGCTTCTTCGCATTGCGAGATCAAATTCCTGAGCTTGAGAACAACGAGAA
GGCACCGAAAGTCGTAATATTGAAAAAAGCAACAGCTTACATATTGTCAGTCCAGGCAGAGGAGCAAAAG
CTTATCTCTGAAGAGGACCTCCTTCGAAAAAGACGGGAACAACTCAAGCACAAGCTTGAGCAGTTGAGGA
ACTCTTGTGCATAGTGACGTACGGCGGCCGCCTCGACTAGGGATAACAGGGTAATTGTTTGAATGAGGCT
TCAGTACTTTACAGAATCGTTGCCTGCACATCTTGGAAACACTTGCTGGGATTACTTCGACTTCTTAACC
CAACAGAAGGCTCGAGCAACCAGAATTCGAGCAATTATCTTGTTTACTAAAACTGAATACCTTGCTATCT
CTTTGATACATTTTTACAAAGCTGAATTAAAATGGTATAAATTAAATCACTTTTTTCAATTGACACGTAC
GCGTGATCTAATTCTACTAGGTCTTGAAAGGAGTGGGAATTGGCTCCGGTGCCCGTCAGTGGGCAGAGCG
CACATCGCCCACAGTCCCCGAGAAGTTGGGGGGAGGGGTCGGCAATTGATCCGGTGCCTAGAGAAGGTGG
CGCGGGGTAAACTGGGAAAGTGATGTCGTGTACTGGCTCCGCCTTTTTCCCGAGGGTGGGGGAGAACCGT
ATATAAGTGCAGTAGTCGCCGTGAACGTTCTTTTTCGCAACGGGTTTGCCGCCAGAACACAGGACCGGTT
GTAGAGCGCTGCCACCATGACCGAGTACAAGCCCACGGTGCGCCTCGCCACCCGCGACGACGTCCCCAGG
GCCGTACGCACCCTCGCCGCCGCGTTCGCCGACTACCCCGCCACGCGCCACACCGTCGATCCGGACCGCC
ACATCGAGCGGGTCACCGAGCTGCAAGAACTCTTCCTCACGCGCGTCGGGCTCGACATCGGCAAGGTGTG
GGTCGCGGACGACGGCGCCGCGGTGGCGGTCTGGACCACGCCGGAGAGCGTCGAAGCGGGGGCGGTGTTC
GCCGAGATCGGCCCGCGCATGGCCGAGTTGAGCGGTTCCCGGCTGGCCGCGCAGCAACAGATGGAAGGCC
TCCTGGCGCCGCACCGGCCCAAGGAGCCCGCGTGGTTCCTGGCCACCGTCGGAGTCTCGCCCGACCACCA
GGGCAAGGGTCTGGGCAGCGCCGTCGTGCTCCCCGGAGTGGAGGCGGCCGAGCGCGCCGGGGTGCCCGCC
TTCCTGGAGACCTCCGCGCCCCGCAACCTCCCCTTCTACGAGCGGCTCGGCTTCACCGTCACCGCCGACG
TCGAGGTGCCCGAAGGACCGCGCACCTGGTGCATGACCCGCAAGCCCGGTGCCTGAACGCCGCCATCGAT
AAGGAGCGCCCCTCTCCCTCCCCCCCCCCTAACGTTACTGGCCGAAGCCGCTTGGAATAAGGCCGGTGTG
CGTTTGTCTATATGTTATTTTCCACCATATTGCCGTCTTTTGGCAATGTGAGGGCCCGGAAACCTGGCCC
TGTCTTCTTGACGAGCATTCCTAGGGGTCTTTCCCCTCTCGCCAAAGGAATGCAAGGTCTGTTGAATGTC
GTGAAGGAAGCAGTTCCTCTGGAAGCTTCTTGAAGACAAACAACGTCTGTAGCGACCCTTTGCAGGCAGC
GGAACCCCCCACCTGGCGACAGGTGCCTCTGCGGCCAAAAGCCACGTGTATAAGATACACCTGCAAAGGC
GGCACAACCCCAGTGCCACGTTGTGAGTTGGATAGTTGTGGAAAGAGTCAAATGGCTCTCCTCAAGCGTA
TTCAACAAGGGGCTGAAGGATGCCCAGAAGGTACCCCATTGTATGGGATCTGATCTGGGGCCTCGGTGCA
CATGCTTTACATGTGTTTAGTCGAGGTTAAAAAACGTCTAGGCCCCCCGAACCACGGGGACGTGGTTTTC
CTTTGAAAAACACGATGATAATATGGCCACAACCATGAGCAGACTGGACAAGAGCAAAGTCATAAACTCT
GCTCTGGAATTACTCAATGGAGTCGGTATCGAAGGCCTGACGACAAGGAAACTCGCTCAAAAGCTGGGAG
TTGAGCAGCCTACCCTGTACTGGCACGTGAAGAACAAGCGGGCCCTGCTCGATGCCCTGCCAATCGAGAT
GCTGGACAGGCATCATACCCACTCCTGCCCCCTGGAAGGCGAGTCATGGCAAGACTTTCTGCGGAACAAC
GCCAAGTCATACCGCTGTGCTCTCCTCTCACATCGCGACGGGGCTAAAGTGCATCTCGGCACCCGCCCAA
CAGAGAAACAGTACGAAACCCTGGAAAATCAGCTCGCGTTCCTGTGTCAGCAAGGCTTCTCCCTGGAGAA
CGCACTGTACGCTCTGTCCGCCGTGGGCCACTTTACACTGGGCTGCGTATTGGAGGAACAGGAGCATCAA
GTAGCAAAAGAGGAAAGAGAGACACCTACCACCGATTCTATGCCCCCACTTCTGAAACAAGCAATTGAGC
TGTTCGACCGGCAGGGAGCCGAACCTGCCTTCCTTTTCGGCCTGGAACTAATCATATGTGGCCTGGAGAA
ACAGCTAAAGTGCGAAAGCGGCGGGCCGACCGACGCCCTTGACGATTTTGACTTAGACATGCTCCCAGCC
GATGCCCTTGACGACTTTGACCTTGATATGCTGCCTGCTGACGCTCTTGACGATTTTGACCTTGACATGC
TCCCCGGGTAAGCTCTAGAGTTAAGTCGACAATCAACCTCTGGATTACAAAATTTGTGAAAGATTGACTG
GTATTCTTAACTATGTTGCTCCTTTTACGCTATGTGGATACGCTGCTTTAATGCCTTTGTATCATGCTAT
TGCTTCCCGTATGGCTTTCATTTTCTCCTCCTTGTATAAATCCTGGTTGCTGTCTCTTTATGAGGAGTTG
TGGCCCGTTGTCAGGCAACGTGGCGTGGTGTGCACTGTGTTTGCTGACGCAACCCCCACTGGTTGGGGCA
TTGCCACCACCTGTCAGCTCCTTTCCGGGACTTTCGCTTTCCCCCTCCCTATTGCCACGGCGGAACTCAT
CGCCGCCTGCCTTGCCCGCTGCTGGACAGGGGCTCGGCTGTTGGGCACTGACAATTCCGTGGTGTTGTCG
GGGAAATCATCGTCCTTTCCTTGGCTGCTCGCCTGTGTTGCCACCTGGATTCTGCGCGGGACGTCCTTCT
GCTACGTCCCTTCGGCCCTCAATCCAGCGGACCTTCCTTCCCGCGGCCTGCTGCCGGCTCTGCGGCCTCT
TCCGCGTCTTCGCCTTCGCCCTCAGACGAGTCGGATCTCCCTTTGGGCCGCCTCCCCGCGTCGACTTTAA
GACCAATGACTTACAAGGCAGCTGTAGATCTTAGCCACTTTTTAAAAGAAAAGGGGGGACTGGAAGGGCT
AATTCACTCCCAACGAAGACAAGATCTGCTTTTTGCTTGTACTGGGTCTCTCTGGTTAGACCAGATCTGA
GCCTGGGAGCTCTCTGGCTAACTAGGGAACCCACTGCTTAAGCCTCAATAAAGCTTGCCTTGAGTGCTTC
AAGTAGTGTGTGCCCGTCTGTTGTGTGACTCTGGTAACTAGAGATCCCTCAGACCCTTTTAGTCAGTGTG
GAAAATCTCTAGCAGGGCCCGTTTAAACCCGCTGATCAGCCTCGACTGTGCCTTCTAGTTGCCAGCCATC
TGTTGTTTGCCCCTCCCCCGTGCCTTCCTTGACCCTGGAAGGTGCCACTCCCACTGTCCTTTCCTAATAA
AATGAGGAAATTGCATCGCATTGTCTGAGTAGGTGTCATTCTATTCTGGGGGGTGGGGTGGGGCAGGACA
GCAAGGGGGAGGATTGGGAAGACAATAGCAGGCATGCTGGGGATGCGGTGGGCTCTATGGCTTCTGAGGC
GGAAAGAACCAGCCATTAATGAAAAGAACCAGCCATTAATGAATCGGCCAACGCGCGGGGAGAGGCGGTT
TGCGTATTGGGCGCTCTTCCGCTTCCTCGCTCACTGACTCGCTGCGCTCGGTCGTTCGGCTGCGGCGAGC
GGTATCAGCTCACTCAAAGGCGGTAATACGGTTATCCACAGAATCAGGGGATAACGCAGGAAAGAACATG
TGAGCAAAAGGCCAGCAAAAGGCCAGGAACCGTAAAAAGGCCGCGTTGCTGGCGTTTTTCCATAGGCTCC
GCCCCCCTGACGAGCATCACAAAAATCGACGCTCAAGTCAGAGGTGGCGAAACCCGACAGGACTATAAAG
ATACCAGGCGTTTCCCCCTGGAAGCTCCCTCGTGCGCTCTCCTGTTCCGACCCTGCCGCTTACCGGATAC
CTGTCCGCCTTTCTCCCTTCGGGAAGCGTGGCGCTTTCTCATAGCTCACGCTGTAGGTATCTCAGTTCGG
TGTAGGTCGTTCGCTCCAAGCTGGGCTGTGTGCACGAACCCCCCGTTCAGCCCGACCGCTGCGCCTTATC
CGGTAACTATCGTCTTGAGTCCAACCCGGTAAGACACGACTTATCGCCACTGGCAGCAGCCACTGGTAAC
AGGATTAGCAGAGCGAGGTATGTAGGCGGTGCTACAGAGTTCTTGAAGTGGTGGCCTAACTACGGCTACA
CTAGAAGAACAGTATTTGGTATCTGCGCTCTGCTGAAGCCAGTTACCTTCGGAAAAAGAGTTGGTAGCTC
TTGATCCGGCAAACAAACCACCGCTGGTAGCGGTGGTTTTTTTGTTTGCAAGCAGCAGATTACGCGCAGA
AAAAAAGGATCTCAAGAAGATCCTTTGATCTTTTCTACGGGGTCTGACGCTCAGTGGAACGAAAACTCAC
GTTAAGGGATTTTGGTCATGAGATTATCAAAAAGGATCTTCACCTAGATCCTTTTAAATTAAAAATGAAG
TTTTAAATCAATCTAAAGTATATATGAGTAAACTTGGTCTGACAGTTACCAATGCTTAATCAGTGAGGCA
CCTATCTCAGCGATCTGTCTATTTCGTTCATCCATAGTTGCCTGACTCCCCGTCGTGTAGATAACTACGA
TACGGGAGGGCTTACCATCTGGCCCCAGTGCTGCAATGATACCGCGAGACCCACGCTCACCGGCTCCAGA
TTTATCAGCAATAAACCAGCCAGCCGGAAGGGCCGAGCGCAGAAGTGGTCCTGCAACTTTATCCGCCTCC
ATCCAGTCTATTAATTGTTGCCGGGAAGCTAGAGTAAGTAGTTCGCCAGTTAATAGTTTGCGCAACGTTG
TTGCCATTGCTACAGGCATCGTGGTGTCACGCTCGTCGTTTGGTATGGCTTCATTCAGCTCCGGTTCCCA
ACGATCAAGGCGAGTTACATGATCCCCCATGTTGTGCAAAAAAGCGGTTAGCTCCTTCGGTCCTCCGATC
GTTGTCAGAAGTAAGTTGGCCGCAGTGTTATCACTCATGGTTATGGCAGCACTGCATAATTCTCTTACTG
TCATGCCATCCGTAAGATGCTTTTCTGTGACTGGTGAGTACTCAACCAAGTCATTCTGAGAATAGTGTAT
GCGGCGACCGAGTTGCTCTTGCCCGGCGTCAATACGGGATAATACCGCGCCACATAGCAGAACTTTAAAA
GTGCTCATCATTGGAAAACGTTCTTCGGGGCGAAAACTCTCAAGGATCTTACCGCTGTTGAGATCCAGTT
CGATGTAACCCACTCGTGCACCCAACTGATCTTCAGCATCTTTTACTTTCACCAGCGTTTCTGGGTGAGC
AAAAACAGGAAGGCAAAATGCCGCAAAAAAGGGAATAAGGGCGACACGGAAATGTTGAATACTCATACTC
TTCCTTTTTCAATATTATTGAAGCATTTATCAGGGTTATTGTCTCATGAGCGGATACATATTTGAATGTA
TTTAGAAAAATAAACAAATAGGGGTTCCGCGCACATTTCCCCGAAAAGTGCCACCTGACGTCGACGGATC
GGGAGATCTCCCGATCCCCTATGGTGCACTCTCAGTACAATCTGCTCTGATGCCGCATAGTTAAGCCAGT
ATCTGCTCCCTGCTTGTGTGTTGGAGGTCGCTGAGTAGTGCGCGAGCAAAATTTAAGCTACAACAAGGCA
AGGCTTGACCGACAATTGCATGAAGAATCTGCTTAGGGTTAGGCGTTTTGCGCTGCTTCGCGATGTACGG
GCCAGATATTGACATTGATTATTGACTAGTTATTAATAGTAATCAATTACGGGGTCATTAGTTCATAGCC
CATATATGGAGTTCCGCGTTACATAACTTACGGTAAATGGCCCGCCTGGCTGACCGCCCAACGACCCCCG
CCCATTGACGTCAATAATGACGTATGTTCCCATAGTAACGCCAATAGGGACTTTCCATTGACGTCAATGG
GTGGAGTATTTACGGTAAACTGCCCACTTGGCAGTACATCAAGTGTATCATATGCCAAGTACGCCCCCTA
TTGACGTCAATGACGGTAAATGGCCCGCCTGGCATTATGCCCAGTACATGACCTTATGGGACTTTCCTAC
TTGGCAGTACATCTACGTATTAGTCATCGCTATTACCATGGTGATGCGGTTTTGGCAGTACATCAATGGG
CGTGGATAGCGGTTTGACTCACGGGGATTTCCAAGTCTCCACCCCATTGACGTCAATGGGAGTTTGTTTT
GGCACCAAAATCAACGGGACTTTCCAAAATGTCGTAACAACTCCGCCCCATTGACGCAAATGGGCGGTAG
GCGTGTACGGTGGGAGGTCTATATAAGCAGCGCGTTTTGCCTGTACTGGGTCTCTCTGGTTAGACCAGAT
CTGAGCCTGGGAGCTCTCTGGCTAACTAGGGAACCCACTGCTTAAGCCTCAATAAAGCTTGCCTTGAGTG
CTTCAAGTAGTGTGTGCCCGTCTGTTGTGTGACTCTGGTAACTAGAGATCCCTCAGACCCTTTTAGTCAG
TGTGGAAAATCTCTAGCAGTGGCGCCCGAACAGGGACTTGAAAGCGAAAGGGAAACCAGAGGAGCTCTCT
CGACGCAGGACTCGGCTTGCTGAAGCGCGCACGGCAAGAGGCGAGGGGCGGCGACTGGTGAGTACGCCAA
AAATTTTGACTAGCGGAGGCTAGAAGGAGAGAGATGGGTGCGAGAGCGTCAGTATTAAGCGGGGGAGAAT
TAGATCGCGATGGGAAAAAATTCGGTTAAGGCCAGGGGGAAAGAAAAAATATAAATTAAAACATATAGTA
TGGGCAAGCAGGGAGCTAGAACGATTCGCAGTTAATCCTGGCCTGTTAGAAACATCAGAAGGCTGTAGAC
AAATACTGGGACAGCTACAACCATCCCTTCAGACAGGATCAGAAGAACTTAGATCATTATATAATACAGT
AGCAACCCTCTATTGTGTGCATCAAAGGATAGAGATAAAAGACACCAAGGAAGCTTTAGACAAGATAGAG
GAAGAGCAAAACAAAAGTAAGACCACCGCACAGCAAGCGGCCGCTGATCTTCAGACCTGGAGGAGGAGAT
ATGAGGGACAATTGGAGAAGTGAATTATATAAATATAAAGTAGTAAAAATTGAACCATTAGGAGTAGCAC
CCACCAAGGCAAAGAGAAGAGTGGTGCAGAGAGAAAAAAGAGCAGTGGGAATAGGAGCTTTGTTCCTTGG
GTTCTTGGGAGCAGCAGGAAGCACTATGGGCGCAGCGTCAATGACGCTGACGGTACAGGCCAGACAATTA
TTGTCTGGTATAGTGCAGCAGCAGAACAATTTGCTGAGGGCTATTGAGGCGCAACAGCATCTGTTGCAAC
TCACAGTCTGGGGCATCAAGCAGCTCCAGGCAAGAATCCTGGCTGTGGAAAGATACCTAAAGGATCAACA
GCTCCTGGGGATTTGGGGTTGCTCTGGAAAACTCATTTGCACCACTGCTGTGCCTTGGAATGCTAGTTGG
AGTAATAAATCTCTGGAACAGATTTGGAATCACACGACCTGGATGGAGTGGGACAGAGAAATTAACAATT
ACACAAGCTTAATACACTCCTTAATTGAAGAATCGCAAAACCAGCAAGAAAAGAATGAACAAGAATTATT
GGAATTAGATAAATGGGCAAGTTTGTGGAATTGGTTTAACATAACAAATTGGCTGTGGTATATAAAATTA
TTCATAATGATAGTAGGAGGCTTGGTAGGTTTAAGAATAGTTTTTGCTGTACTTTCTATAGTGAATAGAG
TTAGGCAGGGATATTCACCATTATCGTTTCAGACCCACCTCCCAACCCCGAGGGGACCCGACAGGCCCGA
AGGAATAGAAGAAGAAGGTGGAGAGAGAGACAGAGACAGATCCATTCGATTAGTGAACGGATCGGCACTG
CGTGCGCCAATTCTGCAGACAAATGGCAGTATTCATCCACAATTTTAAAAGAAAAGGGGGGATTGGGGGG
TACAGTGCAGGGGAAAGAATAGTAGACATAATAGCAACAGACATACAAACTAAAGAATTACAAAAACAAA
TTACAAAAATTCAAAATTTTCGGGTTTATTACAGGGACAGCAGAGATCCAGTTTGGTTAATTAAGGTACC
GGGAGGTGGTCCCTGCAGTTACGCCAATGATAACCCCCGCCAGAAAAATCTTAGTAGCCTTCCCTTTTTG
TTTTCCGTGCCCCAACTCGGCGGATTGACTCGGCCCCTTCCGGAAACACCCGAATCAACTTCTAGTCAAA
TTATTGTTCACGCCGCAATGACCCACCCCTGGCCCGCGTCTGTGGAACTGACCCCTGGTGTACAGGAGAG
TTCGCTGCTGAAAGTGGTCCCAAAGGGGTACTAGTTTTTAAGCTCCCAACTCCCCCTCCCCCAGCGTCTG
GAGGATTCCACACCCTCGCACCGCAGGGGCGAGGAAGTGGGCGGAGTCCGGTTTTGGCGCCAGCCGCTGA
GGCTGCCAAGCAGAAAAGCCACCGCTGAGGAGACTCCGGTCACTGTCCTCGCCCCGCCTCCCCCTTCCCT
CCCCTTGGGGACCACCGGGCGCCACGCCGCGAACGGTAAGTGCCGCGGTCGTCGGCGCCTCCGCCCTCCC
CCTAGGGCCCCAATTCCCAGCGGGCGCGGCGCGCGGCCCCGCGCGCAGCTCCCGGCTCCCTCCCCCTTCG
GATGTGGCTTGAGCTGTAGGCGCGGAGGCTAGCCTAGATTCGAGTTTACTCCCTATCAGTGATAGAGAAC
GTATGAAGAGTTTACTCCCTATCAGTGATAGAGAACGTATGCAGACTTTACTCCCTATCAGTGATAGAGA
ACGTATAAGGAGTTTACTCCCTATCAGTGATAGAGAACGTATGACCAGTTTACTCCCTATCAGTGATAGA
GAACGTATCTACAGTTTACTCCCTATCAGTGATAGAGAACGTATATCCAGTTTACTCCCTATCAGTGATA
GAGAACGTATGTCGAGGTAGGCGTGTACGGTGGGCGCCTATAAAAGCAGAGCTCGTTTAGTGAACCGTCA
GATCGCCTGGAGCAATTCCACAACACTTTTGTCTTATACTT
